>Addgene plasmid #160603 | pUPD2 PhyB (GB2721) | addgene full sequence | sequence record 322052 | Addgene NGS Result
TTGGATTCTCACCAATAAAAAACGCCCGGCGGCAACCGAGCGTTCTGAACAAATCCAGATGGAGTTCTGA
GGTCATTACTGGATCTATCAACAGGAGTCCAAGCGAGCTCGATATCAAATTACGCCCCGCCCTGCCACTC
GTCGCAGTACTGTTGTAATTCATTAAGCATTCTGCCGACATGGAAGCCATCACAAACGGCATGATGAACC
TGAATCGCCAGCGGCATCAGCACCTTGTCGCCTTGCGTATAATATTTGCCCATGGTGAAAACGGGGGCGA
AGAAGTTGTCCATATTGGCCACGTTTAAATCAAAACTGGTGAAACTCACCCAGGGATTGGCTGATACGAA
AAACATATTCTCAATAAACCCTTTAGGGAAATAGGCCAGGTTTTCACCGTAACACGCCACATCTTGCGAA
TATATGTGTAGAAACTGCCGGAAATCGTCGTGGTATTCACTCCAGAGTGATGAAAACGTTTCAGTTTGCT
CATGGAAAACGGTGTAACAAGGGTGAACACTATCCCATATCACCAGCTCACCGTCTTTCATTGCCATACG
AAATTCCGGATGAGCATTCATCAGGCGGGCAAGAATGTGAATAAAGGCCGGATAAAACTTGTGCTTATTT
TTCTTTACGGTCTTTAAAAAGGCCGTAATATCCAGCTGAACGGTCTGGTTATAGGTACATTGAGCAACTG
ACTGAAATGCCTCAAAATGTTCTTTACGATGCCATTGGGATATATCAACGGTGGTATATCCAGTGATTTT
TTTCTCCATTTTAGCTTCCTTAGCTCCTGAAAATCTCGATAACTCAAAAAATACGCCCGGTAGTGATCTT
ATTTCATTATGGTGAAAGTTGGAACCTCTTACGTGCCCGATCAACTCGAGTGCCACCTGACGTCTAAGAA
ACCATTATTATCATGACATTAACCTATAAAAATAGGCGTATCACGAGGCAGAATTTCAGATAAAAAAAAT
CCTTAGCTTTCGCTAAGGATGATTTCTGGAATTCGCGGCCGCTTCTAGAGCGATGAGTGGTCTCGAATGA
CAACAATGGTTTCCGGAGTCGGGGGTAGTGGCGGTGGCCGTGGCGGTGGCCGTGGCGGAGAAGAAGAACC
GTCGTCAAGTCACACTCCTAATAACCGAAGAGGAGGAGAACAAGCTCAATCGTCGGGAACGAAATCTCTC
AGACCAAGAAGCAACACTGAATCAATGAGCAAAGCAATTCAACAGTACACCGTCGACGCAAGACTCCACG
CCGTTTTCGAACAATCCGGCGAATCAGGGAAATCATTCGACTACTCACAATCACTCAAAACGACGACGTA
CGGTTCCTCTGTACCTGAGCAACAGATCACAGCTTATCTCTCTCGAATCCAGCGAGGTGGTTACATTCAG
CCTTTCGGATGTATGATCGCCGTCGATGAATCCAGTTTCCGGATCATCGGTTACAGTGAAAACGCCAGAG
AAATGTTAGGGATTATGCCTCAATCTGTTCCTACTCTTGAGAAACCTGAGATTCTAGCTATGGGAACTGA
TGTGAGATCTTTGTTCACTTCTTCGAGCTCGATTCTACTCGAGCGTGCTTTCGTTGCTCGAGAGATTACC
TTGTTAAATCCGGTTTGGATCCATTCCAAGAATACTGGTAAACCGTTTTACGCCATTCTTCATAGGATTG
ATGTTGGTGTTGTTATTGATTTAGAGCCAGCTAGAACTGAAGATCCTGCGCTTTCTATTGCTGGTGCTGT
TCAATCGCAGAAACTCGCGGTTCGTGCGATTTCTCAGTTACAGGCTCTTCCTGGTGGAGATATTAAGCTT
TTGTGTGACACTGTCGTGGAAAGTGTGAGGGACTTGACTGGTTATGATCGTGTTATGGTTTATAAGTTTC
ATGAAGATGAGCATGGAGAAGTTGTAGCTGAGAGTAAACGAGATGATTTAGAGCCTTATATTGGACTGCA
TTATCCTGCTACTGATATTCCTCAAGCGTCAAGGTTCTTGTTTAAGCAGAACCGTGTCCGAATGATAGTA
GATTGCAATGCCACACCTGTTCTTGTGGTCCAGGACGATAGGCTAACTCAGTCTATGTGCTTGGTTGGTT
CTACTCTTAGGGCTCCTCATGGTTGTCACTCTCAGTATATGGCTAACATGGGATCTATTGCGTCTTTAGC
AATGGCGGTTATAATCAATGGAAATGAAGATGATGGGAGCAATGTAGCTAGTGGAAGAAGCTCGATGAGG
CTTTGGGGTTTGGTTGTTTGCCATCACACTTCTTCTCGCTGCATACCGTTTCCGCTAAGGTATGCTTGTG
AGTTTTTGATGCAGGCTTTCGGTTTACAGTTAAACATGGAATTGCAGTTAGCTTTGCAAATGTCAGAGAA
ACGCGTTTTGAGAACGCAGACACTGTTATGTGATATGCTTCTGCGTGACTCGCCTGCTGGAATTGTTACA
CAGAGTCCCAGTATCATGGACTTAGTGAAATGTGACGGTGCAGCATTTCTTTACCACGGGAAGTATTACC
CGTTGGGTGTTGCTCCTAGTGAAGTTCAGATAAAAGATGTTGTGGAGTGGTTGCTTGCGAATCATGCGGA
TTCAACCGGATTAAGCACTGATAGTTTAGGCGATGCGGGGTATCCCGGTGCAGCTGCGTTAGGGGATGCT
GTGTGCGGTATGGCAGTTGCATATATCACAAAAAGAGACTTTCTTTTTTGGTTTCGATCTCACACTGCGA
AAGAAATCAAATGGGGAGGCGCTAAGCATCATCCGGAGGATAAAGATGATGGGCAACGAATGCATCCTCG
TTCGTCCTTTCAGGCTTTTCTTGAAGTTGTTAAGAGCCGGAGTCAGCCATGGGAAACTGCGGAAATGGAT
GCGATTCACTCGCTCCAGCTTATTCTGAGAGACTCTTTTAAAGAATCTGAGGCGGCTATGAACTCTAAAG
TTGTGGATGGTGTGGTTCAGCCATGTAGGGATATGGCGGGGGAACAGGGGATTGATGAGTTAGGTGAATT
CGATAGTGCTGGTAGTGCTGGTAGTGCTGGTTCGTGAGACCACTCATCGCGACTAGTAGCGGCCGCTGCA
GTCCGGCAAAAAAGGGCAAGGTGTCACCACCCTGCCCTTTTTCTTTAAAACCGAAAAGATTACTTCGCGT
TATGCAGGCTTCCTCGCTCACTGACTCGCTGCGCTCGGTCGTTCGGCTGCGGCGAGCGGTATCAGCTCAC
TCAAAGGCGGTAATACGGTTATCCACAGAATCAGGGGATAACGCAGGAAAGAACATGTGAGCAAAAGGCC
AGCAAAAGGCCAGGAACCGTAAAAAGGCCGCGTTGCTGGCGTTTTTCCACAGGCTCCGCCCCCCTGACGA
GCATCACAAAAATCGACGCTCAAGTCAGAGGTGGCGAAACCCGACAGGACTATAAAGATACCAGGCGTTT
CCCCCTGGAAGCTCCCTCGTGCGCTCTCCTGTTCCGACCCTGCCGCTTACCGGATACCTGTCCGCCTTTC
TCCCTTCGGGAAGCGTGGCGCTTTCTCATAGCTCACGCTGTAGGTATCTCAGTTCGGTGTAGGTCGTTCG
CTCCAAGCTGGGCTGTGTGCACGAACCCCCCGTTCAGCCCGACCGCTGCGCCTTATCCGGTAACTATCGT
CTTGAGTCCAACCCGGTAAGACACGACTTATCGCCACTGGCAGCAGCCACTGGTAACAGGATTAGCAGAG
CGAGGTATGTAGGCGGTGCTACAGAGTTCTTGAAGTGGTGGCCTAACTACGGCTACACTAGAAGAACAGT
ATTTGGTATCTGCGCTCTGCTGAAGCCAGTTACCTTCGGAAAAAGAGTTGGTAGCTCTTGATCCGGCAAA
CAAACCACCGCTGGTAGCGGTGGTTTTTTTGTTTGCAAGCAGCAGATTACGCGCAGAAAAAAAGGATCTC
AAGAAGATCCTTTGATCTTTTCTACGGGGTCTGACGCTCAGTGGAACGAAAACTCACGTTAAGGGATTTT
GGTCATGAGATTATCAAAAAGGATCTTCACCTAGATCCTTTTAAATTAAAAATGAAGTTTTAAATCAATC
TAAAGTATATATGAGTAAACTTGGTCTGACAGCTCGAGGC
Features (pLannotate 1.2.2; 9 found; start..end, strand, type, name):
      5..99      -  terminator     lambda t0 terminator: transcription terminator from phage lambda
    123..779     -  CDS            cat: CAT_ECOLX - Experimental evidence at protein level: Swiss-Prot protein existence level 1. This enzyme is an effector of chloramphenicol resistance in bacteria. From Escherichia coli. This protein is used as a marker in many commonly used cloning vectors, such as pACYC184.
    780..877     -  promoter       cat promoter: promoter of the E. coli cat gene encoding chloramphenicol acetyltransferase
    963..1006    -  terminator     bacterial terminator: putative bacterial transcription terminator
   1009..1030    +  misc_feature   BioBrick prefix: BioBrick prefix for parts that do not start with "ATG"
   1056..3005    +  CDS            PHYB (fragment): PHYB_ARATH - Also known as HY3 From Arabidopsis thaliana (Mouse-ear cress).
   3062..3081    +  misc_feature   BioBrick suffix: universal suffix for all parts
   3082..3139    +  terminator     his operon terminator: This putative transcriptin terminator from the E. coli his operon has a 2-bp deletion introduced during synthesis. Its efficiency has not been determined.
   3334..3922    -  rep_origin     ori: high-copy-number ColE1/pMB1/pBR322/pUC origin of replication
