[The description below was written by a language model from this plasmid's Addgene catalogue record and pLannotate feature annotations shown in this document.]
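Description:
pUPD2 PhyB (GB2721) is a GoldenBraid part-domestication plasmid that stores a phytochrome B coding module for plant synthetic biology. The backbone, pUPD2, is a self-made entry vector derived from the BioBrick assembly plasmid pSB1C3. In line with this origin, the annotated 4.1 kb sequence shows BioBrick prefix and suffix remnants flanking the insert, with bacterial terminators (lambda t0, a putative bacterial terminator and the his operon terminator) insulating the cloning region. The plasmid is propagated in E. coli at high copy from a ColE1/pUC-type origin. Selection is with chloramphenicol, through the cat gene driven by its own promoter.

The insert is recorded as about 2 kb from Arabidopsis thaliana. The feature table annotates a PHYB fragment of 1,950 bp, which matches the N-terminal photosensory portion (amino acids 1–650) named in the catalogue entry. The stated purpose describes a chimeric protein in which this fragment is fused to the VP16 transactivation domain and a nuclear localization sequence. The annotation detects only the PHYB segment, however, and the short unannotated sequence around it leaves little room for further domains. The record therefore does not confirm that VP16 and the NLS are in this part rather than being supplied during assembly. Internal BsaI and BsmBI sites were removed (domestication). The part was cloned through BsmBI sites that were destroyed in the process, and it can be released with BsaI for assembly into GoldenBraid transcriptional units.

No eukaryotic promoter or terminator is present, so the plasmid is a building block rather than an expression construct. It is intended as one component of a red light-controlled synthetic gene switch.
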