Addgene plasmid #160603: pUPD2 PhyB (GB2721)
Purpose: chimeric construct comprising the N-terminal fragment of A. thaliana PhyB (amino acids 1-650) fused to the VP16 activation domain and a nuclear localization sequence. Part of a red light-controlled synthetic genetic switch.
Depositing lab: Diego Orzaez. Depositing organization: Agencia Estatal Consejo Superior de Investigaciones Científicas, M.P.
Backbone
  Vector backbone: pUPD2
  Backbone manufacturer: self-made; derived from the BioBrick assembly plasmid pSB1C3
  Vector type: Synthetic Biology
Growth in bacteria
  Bacterial resistance: Chloramphenicol, 25 μg/mL
  Growth temperature: 37°C
  Growth strain: DH5alpha
  Copy number: High Copy
Gene/Insert
  Gene/Insert name: PhyB
  Species: A. thaliana (mustard weed)
  Insert size (bp): 1999
  Mutation: BsaI and BsmBI sites removed
  Cloning method: Restriction Enzyme; 5′ cloning site BsmBI (destroyed during cloning); 3′ cloning site BsmBI (destroyed during cloning)
  Sequencing primers: 5′ gctttcgctaaggatgatttctgg; 3′ cagggtggtgacaccttgcc
Terms and licenses: Academic/Nonprofit Terms; Industry Terms: Not Available to Industry
Depositor comments: Compatible with GoldenBraid; insert can be released with BsaI
How to cite: pUPD2 PhyB (GB2721) was a gift from Diego Orzaez (Addgene plasmid # 160603 ; http://n2t.net/addgene:160603 ; RRID:Addgene_160603)
